Addgene plasmid #30974: pHD1
Depositing lab: Adam Bogdanove & Daniel Voytas. Depositing organization: University of Minnesota. Publication: Efficient design and assembly of custom TALEN and other TAL effector-based constructs for DNA targeting. Cermak T, Doyle EL, Christian M, Wang L, Zhang Y, Schmidt C, Baller JA, Somia NV, Bogdanove AJ, Voytas DF. Nucleic Acids Res. 2011 Jul;39(12):e82. doi: 10.1093/nar/gkr218 PubMed 21493687.
Backbone
  Vector backbone: pTC14
  Backbone size w/o insert (bp): 2989
Growth in bacteria
  Bacterial resistance: Tetracycline, 10 μg/mL
  Growth temperature: 37°C
  Growth strain: DH10B
  Growth instructions: DH10B/LB+antibiotics
  Copy number: High Copy
Gene/Insert
  Gene/Insert name: repeat HD1
  Species: Xanthamonas oryzae
  Insert size (bp): 92
  Cloning method: Restriction Enzyme; 5′ cloning site XbaI (not destroyed); 3′ cloning site XhoI (not destroyed)
  Sequencing primers: 5′ pTC14_F2 (caagcctgattgggagaaaa)
Terms and licenses: Academic/Nonprofit Terms; Industry Terms: Not Available to Industry
How to cite: pHD1 was a gift from Adam Bogdanove & Daniel Voytas (Addgene plasmid # 30974 ; http://n2t.net/addgene:30974 ; RRID:Addgene_30974)
