[The description below was written by a language model from this plasmid's Addgene catalogue record and pLannotate feature annotations shown in this document.]
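Description:
pHD1 is a small bacterial module plasmid (about 3.1 kb) built on the pTC14 backbone. It belongs to a toolkit for designing and assembling custom TALENs and other TAL effector-based DNA-targeting constructs. It is propagated in E. coli at high copy from a ColE1/pUC-type origin and is selected with tetracycline, using a tetracycline efflux gene (TcR) driven by its native tet promoter.

The payload is a single 92 bp TAL effector repeat of Xanthomonas oryzae origin, named "repeat HD1" and cloned between XbaI and XhoI sites that both remain intact. In TAL effectors, each repeat contacts one DNA base, and the pair of repeat-variable residues sets the specificity; HD repeats conventionally recognise cytosine. The "1" in the name most plausibly marks the repeat's intended position in an ordered array, although the record does not say so explicitly.

The automated annotation did not detect the repeat itself, so its exact location in the sequence is not marked. The remaining annotated features are short fragments of lacI, a KanR gene and an RSF origin, together with a T7 promoter and the rrnB T1 and T2 terminators. These look like backbone remnants or insulating elements rather than functional expression parts, and nothing in the record indicates that the repeat is meant to be expressed from this plasmid.

The plasmid serves as a source of one defined building block. That block is combined with other repeat modules to build TAL effector arrays with a chosen target specificity, which can then be moved into nuclease or other effector contexts.
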