Features (pLannotate 1.2.2; 10 found; start..end, strand, type, name):
      1..54      -  CDS            lacI (fragment): lac repressor; lacI; The lac repressor binds to the lac operator to inhibit transcription in E. coli. This inhibition can be relieved by adding lactose or isopropyl-β-D-thiogalactopyranoside (IPTG).
     56..180     -  rep_origin     RSF ori (fragment): Plasmids containing the RSF 1030 origin of replication can be propagated in E. coli cells that contain additional plasmids with compatible origins.
    196..224     +  promoter       tet promoter: E. coli promoter for tetracycline efflux protein gene
    272..1462    +  CDS            TcR: tetracycline efflux protein; tet; confers resistance to tetracycline
   1560..1634    +  CDS            KanR (fragment): aminoglycoside phosphotransferase; aphA-3; confers resistance to kanamycin
   1637..1655    -  promoter       T7 promoter: promoter for bacteriophage T7 RNA polymerase
   1936..2524    +  rep_origin     ori: high-copy-number ColE1/pMB1/pBR322/pUC origin of replication
   2707..2799    +  CDS            lacI (fragment): lac repressor; lacI; The lac repressor binds to the lac operator to inhibit transcription in E. coli. This inhibition can be relieved by adding lactose or isopropyl-β-D-thiogalactopyranoside (IPTG).
   2854..2881    -  terminator     rrnB T2 terminator: transcription terminator T2 from the E. coli rrnB gene
   3013..3056    +  terminator     rrnB T1 terminator: Escherichia coli rrnB; transcription terminator T1 from the E. coli rrnB gene
>Addgene plasmid #30974 | pHD1 | depositor full sequence | sequence record 14260 | Author sequence
CTGCATTAATGAATCGGCCAACGCGCGGGGAGAGGCGGTTTGCGTATTGGGCGCTCTTCCGCTTCCTCGC
TCACTGACTCGCTGCGCTCGGTCGTTCGGCTGCGGCGAGCGGTATCAGCTCACTCAAAGGCGGTAATACG
GTTATCCACAGAATCAGGGGATAACGCAGGAAAGAACATGAATTAATTCTCATGTTTGACAGCTTATCAT
CGATTAGCTTTAATGCGGTAGTTTATCACAGTTAAATTGCTAACGCAGTCAGGCACCGTGTATGAAATCT
AACAATGCGCTCATCGTCATCCTCGGCACCGTCACCCTGGATGCTGTAGGCATAGGCTTGGTTATGCCGG
TACTGCCGGGCCTCTTGCGGGATATCGTCCATTCCGACAGCATCGCCAGTCACTATGGCGTGCTGCTAGC
GCTATATGCGTTGATGCAATTTCTATGCGCACCCGTTCTCGGAGCACTGTCCGACCGCTTTGGCCGCCGC
CCAGTCCTGCTCGCTTCGCTACTTGGAGCCACTATCGACTACGCGATCATGGCGACCACACCCGTCCTGT
GGATTCTCTACGCCGGACGCATCGTGGCCGGCATCACCGGCGCCACAGGTGCGGTTGCTGGCGCCTATAT
CGCCGACATCACCGATGGGGAAGATCGGGCTCGCCACTTCGGGCTCATGAGCGCTTGTTTCGGCGTGGGT
ATGGTGGCAGGCCCCGTGGCCGGGGGACTGTTGGGCGCCATCTCCTTACATGCACCATTCCTTGCGGCGG
CGGTGCTCAACGGCCTCAACCTACTACTGGGCTGCTTCCTAATGCAGGAGTCGCATAAGGGAGAGCGCCG
ACCCATGCCCTTGAGAGCCTTCAACCCAGTCAGCTCCTTCCGGTGGGCGCGGGGCATGACTATCGTCGCC
GCACTTATGACTGTCTTCTTTATCATGCAACTCGTAGGACAGGTGCCGGCAGCGCTCTGGGTCATTTTCG
GCGAGGACCGCTTTCGCTGGAGCGCGACGATGATCGGCCTGTCGCTTGCGGTATTCGGAATCTTGCACGC
CCTCGCTCAAGCCTTCGTCACTGGTCCCGCCACCAAACGTTTCGGCGAGAAGCAGGCCATTATCGCCGGC
ATGGCGGCCGACGCGCTGGGCTACGTCTTGCTGGCGTTCGCGACGCGAGGCTGGATGGCCTTCCCCATTA
TGATTCTTCTCGCTTCCGGCGGCATCGGGATGCCCGCGTTGCAGGCCATGCTGTCCAGGCAGGTAGATGA
CGACCATCAGGGACAGCTTCAAGGATCGCTCGCGGCTCTTACCAGCCTAACTTCGATCATTGGACCGCTG
ATCGTCACGGCGATTTATGCCGCCTCGGCGAGCACATGGAACGGGTTGGCATGGATTGTAGGCGCCGCCC
TATACCTTGTCTGCCTCCCCGCGTTGCGTCGCGGTGCATGGAGCCGGGCCACCTCGACCTGAATGGAAGC
CGGCGGCACCTCGCTAACGGATTCACCACTCCAAGAATTGGAGCCAATCAATTCTTGCGGAGAACTGTGA
ATGCGCAAACCAACCCTTGATCGGGGAAGAACAGTATGTCGAGCTATTTTTTGACTTACTGGGGATCAAG
CCTGATTGGGAGAAAATAAAATATCCCCTATAGTGAGTCGTATTACATGGTCATAGCTGTTTCCTGGCAG
CTCTGGCCCGTGTCTCAAAATCTCTGATGTTACATTGCACAAGATAAAAATATATCATCATGCCTCCTCT
AGAGGTCTCGCTATCGCCAGCCACGATGGCGGCAAGCAAGCGCTCGAAACGGTGCAGCGGCTGTTGCCGG
TGCTGTGCCAGGACCATGGGAGACCCTCGAGCCACCCATGACCAAAATCCCTTAACGTGAGTTACGCGTC
GTTCCACTGAGCGTCAGACCCCGTAGAAAAGATCAAAGGATCTTCTTGAGATCCTTTTTTTCTGCGCGTA
ATCTGCTGCTTGCAAACAAAAAAACCACCGCTACCAGCGGTGGTTTGTTTGCCGGATCAAGAGCTACCAA
CTCTTTTTCCGAAGGTAACTGGCTTCAGCAGAGCGCAGATACCAAATACTGTTCTTCTAGTGTAGCCGTA
GTTAGGCCACCACTTCAAGAACTCTGTAGCACCGCCTACATACCTCGCTCTGCTAATCCTGTTACCAGTG
GCTGCTGCCAGTGGCGATAAGTCGTGTCTTACCGGGTTGGACTCAAGACGATAGTTACCGGATAAGGCGC
AGCGGTCGGGCTGAACGGGGGGTTCGTGCACACAGCCCAGCTTGGAGCGAACGACCTACACCGAACTGAG
ATACCTACAGCGTGAGCTATGAGAAAGCGCCACGCTTCCCGAAGGGAGAAAGGCGGACAGGTATCCGGTA
AGCGGCAGGGTCGGAACAGGAGAGCGCACGAGGGAGCTTCCAGGGGGAAACGCCTGGTATCTTTATAGTC
CTGTCGGGTTTCGCCACCTCTGACTTGAGCGTCGATTTTTGTGATGCTCGTCAGGGGGGCGGAGCCTATG
GAAAAACGCCAGCAACGCGGCCTTTTTACGGTTCCTGGCCTTTTGCTGGCCTTTTGCTCACATGTTCTTT
CCTGCGTTATCCCCTGATTCTGTGGATAACCGTATTACCGCCTTTGAGTGAGCTGATACCGCTCGCCGCA
GCCGAACGACCGAGCGCAGCGAGTCAGTGAGCGAGGAAGCGGAAGAGCGCCCAATACGCAAACCGCCTCT
CCCCGCGCGTTGGCCGATTCATTAATGCAGCTGGCACGACAGGTTTCCCGACTGGAAAGCGGGCAGTGAG
CGCAACGCAATTAATACGCGTACCGCTAGCCAGGAAGAGTTTGTAGAAACGCAAAAAGGCCATCCGTCAG
GATGGCCTTCTGCTTAGTTTGATGCCTGGCAGTTTATGGCGGGCGTCCTGCCCGCCACCCTCCGGGCCGT
TGCTTCACAACGTTCAAATCCGCTCCCGGCGGATTTGTCCTACTCAGGAGAGCGTTCACCGACAAACAAC
AGATAAAACGAAAGGCCCAGTCTTCCGACTGAGCCTTTCGTTTTATTTGATGCCTGGCAGTTCCCTACTC
TCGCGTT
