>Addgene plasmid #30974 | pHD1 | addgene partial sequence | sequence record 35610 | 30974 with pTC14_F2 (caagcctgattgggagaaaa)
TCATAGCTGTTTCCTGGCAGCTCTGGCCCGTGTCTCAAAATCTCTGATGTTACATTGCACAAGATAAAAA
TATATCATCATGCCTCCTCTAGAGGTCTCGCTATCGCCAGCCACGATGGCGGCAAGCAAGCGCTCGAAAC
GGTGCAGCGGCTGTTGCCGGTGCTGTGCCAGGACCATGGGAGACCCTCGAGCCACCCATGACCAAAATCC
CTTAACGTGAGTTACGCGTCGTTCCACTGAGCGTCAGACCCCGTAGAAAAGATCAAAGGATCTTCTTGAG
ATCCTTTTTTTCTGCGCGTAATCTGCTGCTTGCAAACAAAAAAACCACCGCTACCAGCGGTGGTTTGTTT
GCCGGATCAAGAGCTACCAACTCTTTTTCCGAAGGTAACTGGCTTCAGCAGAGCGCAGATACCAAATACT
GTTCTTCTAGTGTAGCCGTAGTTAGGCCACCACTTCAAGAACTCTGTAGCACCGCCTACATACCTCGCTC
TGCTAATCCTGTTACCAGTGGCTGCTGCCAGTGGCGATAAGTCGTGTCTTACCGGGTTGGACTCAAGACG
ATAGTTACCGGATAAGGCGCAGCGGTCGGGCTGAACGGGGGGTTCGTGCACACAGCCCAGCTTGGAGCGA
ACGACCTACACCGAACTGAGATACCTACAGCGTGAGCTATGAGAAAGCGCCACGCTTCCCGAAGGGAGAA
AGGCGGACAGGTATCCGGTAAGCGGCAGGGTCGGAACAGGAGAGCGCACGAGGGAGCTTCCAGGGGGAAA
CGCCTGGTATCTTTATAGTCCTGTCGGGTTTCGCCACCTCTGACTTGAGCGTCGATTTTTGTGATGCTCG
T
